Addgene plasmid #67437: pDEST40-ARL1-V5-His6
Purpose: Mammalian expression of hArl1 with C-term V5 and His6 tag
Depositing lab: Richard Kahn. Depositing organization: Emory University. Publication: Tool box: Plasmids for the expression or knockdown of human ARF Family GTPases (ARF/ARL/SAR) and their co-expression in bacteria with N-myristoyltransferases. Kerr SC, Kahn RA. Cell Logist. 2015 Sep 21;5(3):e1090523. doi: 10.1080/21592799.2015.1090523. eCollection 2015 Jul-Sep. PubMed 27057421.
Backbone
  Vector backbone: pcDNA-DEST40
  Backbone manufacturer: Life Technologies
  Vector type: Mammalian Expression
  Selectable markers: Neomycin (select with G418)
Growth in bacteria
  Bacterial resistance: Ampicillin, 100 μg/mL
  Growth temperature: 37°C
  Growth strain: DH5alpha
  Copy number: High Copy
Gene/Insert
  Gene/Insert name: ARL1 (alt name: pRK6n-D40)
  Species: H. sapiens (human)
  Mutation: bp 231 C to T; silent mutation
  Entrez Gene: ARL1 (a.k.a. ARFL1)
  Promoter: CMV
  Tag / fusion protein: V5 (C terminal on backbone); His (C terminal on backbone)
  Cloning method: Gateway Cloning
  Sequencing primers: 5′ CMV-F; 3′ BGH-rev
Terms and licenses: Academic/Nonprofit Terms; Industry Terms: Not Available to Industry
How to cite: pDEST40-ARL1-V5-His6 was a gift from Richard Kahn (Addgene plasmid # 67437 ; http://n2t.net/addgene:67437 ; RRID:Addgene_67437)
