[The description below was written by a language model from this plasmid's Addgene catalogue record.]
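Description:
pDEST40-ARL1-V5-His6 is a mammalian expression plasmid built on the commercial Gateway destination vector pcDNA-DEST40. It carries the human ARL1 open reading frame, which encodes an ARF-like small GTPase of the ARF family, introduced by Gateway recombination. Transcription is driven by the CMV promoter, a strong constitutive viral promoter widely used for high-level expression in transfected mammalian cells. The use of a BGH reverse sequencing primer is consistent with a bovine growth hormone polyadenylation region downstream of the insert. The coding sequence is fused in frame to two backbone-encoded C-terminal tags. The V5 epitope allows detection by immunoblotting or immunofluorescence, and the six-histidine tag allows capture on metal-affinity resins. The insert carries one recorded deviation from the reference sequence, a C-to-T change at base pair 231, which is silent and leaves the encoded protein unaltered.

The plasmid is maintained in E. coli as a high-copy plasmid under ampicillin selection. For mammalian work it also provides a neomycin resistance marker, so stably transfected cells can be selected with G418 in addition to simple transient expression. No feature table accompanies the record, so details such as the origin of replication and the exact positions of the recombination sites flanking the insert are not stated.

The construct belongs to a collection of plasmids for expressing or knocking down human ARF, ARL and SAR family GTPases. It is suited to expressing tagged ARL1 in mammalian cells to study its localisation, interactions or function. Placing the tags at the C terminus leaves the N terminus of the protein unmodified.
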