>Addgene plasmid #67437 | pDEST40-ARL1-V5-His6 | addgene partial sequence | sequence record 119414 | CMV-F 5'-CGCAAATGGGCGGTAGGCGTG-3'
GAGCTCTCTGGCTAACTAGAGAACCCACTGCTTACTGGCTTATCGAAATTAATACGACTCACTATAGGGA
GACCCAAGCTGGCTAGTTAAGCTATCAACAAGTTTGTACAAAAAAGCAGGCTTAGAAGGAGATAGAACCA
TGGGTGGCTTTTTCTCAAGTATATTTTCCAGTCTGTTTGGAACTCGGGAAATGAGAATTTTAATTTTGGG
ATTAGATGGAGCAGGAAAAACCACAATTTTGTACAGATTACAAGTGGGAGAAGTTGTTACTACTATACCT
ACCATTGGATTTAATGTAGAGACGGTGACGTACAAAAACCTTAAATTCCAAGTCTGGGATTTAGGAGGAC
AGACAAGTATCAGGCCATATTGGAGATGTTACTATTCAAACACAGATGCAGTCATTTATGTAGTAGACAG
TTGTGACCGAGACCGAATTGGCATTTCCAAATCAGAGTTAGTTGCCATGTTGGAGGAAGAAGAGCTGAGA
AAAGCCATTTTAGTGGTGTTTGCAAATAAACAGGACATGGAACAGGCCATGACTTCCTCAGAGATGGCAA
ATTCACTTGGGTTACCTGCCTTGAAGGACCGAAAATGGCAGATATTCAAAACGTCAGCAACCAAAGGCAC
CGGCCTTGATGAGGCAATGGAATGGTTAGTTGAAACATTAAAAAGCAGACAGGACCCAGCTTTCTTGTAC
AAAGTGGTTGATCTAGAGGGCCCGCGGTTCGAAGGTAAGCCTATCCCTAACCCTCTCCTCGGTCTCGATT
CTACGCGTACCGGTCATCATCACCATCACCATTGAGTTTAAACCCGCTGATCAGCCTCGACTGTGCCTTC
CTAGTTGCCAGCCATCTGTTGTTTGCCCCCTCCCCCCGT
